>Addgene plasmid #157423 | pD649-HAsp-FCAMR-COMP5AP-AviTag-9xHis | addgene full sequence | sequence record 426808 | Addgene NGS Result
TTTCAATATTATTGAAGCATTTATCAGGGTTATTGTCTCATGAGCGGATACATATTTGAATGTATTTAGA
AAAATAAACAAATAGGGGTCAGTGTTACAACCAATTAACCAATTCTGAACATTATCGCGAGCCCATTTAT
ACCTGAATATGGCTCATAACACCCCTTGCTCATGACCAAAATCCCTTAACGTGAGTTACGCGCGCGTCGT
TCCACTGAGCGTCAGACCCCGTAGAAAAGATCAAAGGATCTTCTTGAGATCCTTTTTTTCTGCGCGTAAT
CTGCTGCTTGCAAACAAAAAAACCACCGCTACCAGCGGTGGTTTGTTTGCCGGATCAAGAGCTACCAACT
CTTTTTCCGAAGGTAACTGGCTTCAGCAGAGCGCAGATACCAAATACTGTTCTTCTAGTGTAGCCGTAGT
TAGCCCACCACTTCAAGAACTCTGTAGCACCGCCTACATACCTCGCTCTGCTAATCCTGTTACCAGTGGC
TGCTGCCAGTGGCGATAAGTCGTGTCTTACCGGGTTGGACTCAAGACGATAGTTACCGGATAAGGCGCAG
CGGTCGGGCTGAACGGGGGGTTCGTGCACACAGCCCAGCTTGGAGCGAACGACCTACACCGAACTGAGAT
ACCTACAGCGTGAGCTATGAGAAAGCGCCACGCTTCCCGAAGGGAGAAAGGCGGACAGGTATCCGGTAAG
CGGCAGGGTCGGAACAGGAGAGCGCACGAGGGAGCTTCCAGGGGGAAACGCCTGGTATCTTTATAGTCCT
GTCGGGTTTCGCCACCTCTGACTTGAGCGTCGATTTTTGTGATGCTCGTCAGGGGGGCGGAGCCTATGGA
AAAACGCCAGCAACGCGGCCTTTTTACGGTTCCTGGCCTTTTGCTGGCCTTTTGCTCACATGTTCTTTCC
TGCGTTATCCCCTGATTCTGTGGATAACCGTATTACCGCCTTTGAGTGAGCTGATACCGCTCGCCGCAGC
CGAACGACCGAGCGCAGCGAGTCAGTGAGCGAGGAAGCGGAAGGCGAGAGTAGGGAACTGCCAGGCATCA
AACTAAGCAGAAGGCCCCTGACGGATGGCCTTTTTGCGTTTCTACAAACTCTTTCTGTGTTGTAAAACGA
CGGCCAGTCTTAAGCTCGGGCCCCCTGGGCGGTTCTGATAACGAGTAATCGTTAATCCGCAAATAACGTA
AAAACCCGCTTCGGCGGGTTTTTTTATGGGGGGAGTTTAGGGAAAGAGCATTTGTCAGAATATTTAAGGG
CGCCTGTCACTTTGCTTGATATATGAGAATTATTTAACCTTATAAATGAGAAAAAAGCAACGCACTTTAA
ATAAGATACGTTGCTTTTTCGATTGATGAACACCTATAATTAAACTATTCATCTATTATTTATGATTTTT
TGTATATACAATATTTCTAGTTTGTTAAAGAGAATTAAGAAAATAAATCTCGAAAATAATAAAGGGAAAA
TCAGTTTTTGATATCAAAATTATACATGTCAACGATAATACAAAATATAATACAAACTATAAGATGTTAT
CAGTATTTATTATCATTTAGAATAAATTTTGTGTCGCCCTTAATTGTGAGCGGATAACAATTACGAGCTT
CATGCACAGTGGCGTTGACTCAATATTGGCCATTAGCCATATTATTCATTGGTTATATAGCATAAATCAA
TATTGGCTATTGGCCATTGCATACGTTGTATCTATATCATAATATGTACATTTATATTGGCTCATGTCCA
ATATGACCGCCATGTTGGCATTGATTATTGACTAGTTATTAATAGTAATCAATTACGGGGTCATTAGTTC
ATAGCCCATATATGGAGTTCCGCGTTACATAACTTACGGTAAATGGCCCGCCTGGCTGACCGCCCAACGA
CCCCCGCCCATTGACGTCAATAATGACGTATGTTCCCATAGTAACGCCAATAGGGACTTTCCATTGACGT
CAATGGGTGGAGTATTTACGGTAAACTGCCCACTTGGCAGTACATCAAGTGTATCATATGCCAAGTACGC
CCCCTATTGACGTCAATGACGGTAAATGGCCCGCCTGGCATTATGCCCAGTACATGACCTTATGGGACTT
TCCTACTTGGCAGTACATCTACGTATTAGTCATCGCTATTACCATGGTGATGCGGTTTTGGCAGTACATC
AATGGGCGTGGATAGCGGTTTGACTCACGGGGATTTCCAAGTCTCCACCCCATTGACGTCAATGGGAGTT
TGTTTTGGCACCAAAATCAACGGGACTTTCCAAAATGTCGTAACAACTCCGCCCCATTGACGCAAATGGG
CGGTAGGCGTGTACGGTGGGAGGTCTATATAAGCAGAGCTCGTTTAGTGAACCGTCAGATCGCCTGGAGA
CGCCATCCACGCTGTTTTGACCTCCATAGAAGACACCGGGACCGATCCAGCCTCCGCGGCCGGGAACGGT
GCATTGGAACGCGGATTCCCCGTGCCAAGAGTGACGTAAGTACCGCCTATAGAGTCTATAGGCCCACCCC
CTTGGCTTCGTTAGAACGCGGCTACAATTAATACATAACCTTATGTATCATACACATACGATTTAGGTGA
CACTATAGAATAACATCCACTTTGCCTTTCTCTCCACAGGTGTCCACTCCCAGGTCCAACTGCACCTCGG
TTCTATCGAAAACGCGCCTGCTAGCGCCACCATGAAGACCATCATTGCCCTGAGCTACATCTTCTGCCTG
GTGTTCGCTGCGGCCGCCTTGCCTCAGAAAAGACCCCATCCTAGATGGCTGTGGGAGGGCTCTCTGCCCA
GCAGAACACATCTGAGAGCCATGGGCACACTGCGGCCTTCTAGTCCTCTGTGTTGGCGGGAAGAGAGCAG
CTTCGCCGCTCCTAATAGCCTGAAGGGCAGCAGACTGGTGTCTGGCGAACCTGGCGGAGCCGTGACAATC
CAGTGTCACTATGCCCCTAGCAGCGTGAACCGGCACCAGAGAAAGTACTGGTGCAGACTGGGCCCTCCTC
GGTGGATCTGTCAGACCATCGTGTCCACCAACCAGTACACCCACCACCGGTACAGAGACAGAGTGGCCCT
GACCGACTTTCCTCAGAGGGGCCTGTTTGTCGTGCGGCTGTCTCAGCTGTCCCCTGACGATATCGGCTGC
TACCTGTGTGGCATCGGCAGCGAGAACAATATGCTGTTCCTGAGCATGAACCTGACCATCAGCGCCGGAC
CTGCCAGCACACTTCCTACAGCTACACCAGCTGCCGGGGAGCTGACCATGAGAAGCTATGGAACAGCCTC
TCCTGTGGCCAACAGATGGACCCCTGGCACCACACAGACACTCGGACAGGGAACTGCCTGGGACACAGTG
GCTTCTACACCAGGCACCAGCAAGACAACAGCCAGCGCCGAGGGAAGAAGAACACCTGGCGCTACAAGAC
CTGCCGCTCCTGGAACAGGATCTTGGGCCGAGGGATCTGTGAAAGCCCCTGCTCCTATTCCTGAGAGCCC
ACCTAGCAAGAGCCGGTCCATGAGCAATACCACCGAAGGCGTGTGGGAAGGCACCAGATCCAGCGTGACC
AATAGAGCCAGAGCCAGCAAGGATCGGAGAGAGATGACCACCACCAAGGCCGACAGACCCCGCGAGGATA
TTGAAGGCGTTAGAATCGCCCTGGACGCCGCCAAGAAAGTGCTGGGAACAATCGGACCTCCTGCTCTGGT
GTCCGAAACACTGGCCTGGGAGATTCTGCCTCAGGCCACACCTGTGTCCAAGCAGCAGTCTCAGGGCAGC
ATCGGCGAAACAACACCAGCCGCTGGAATGTGGACACTGGGAACCCCTGCTGCCGACGTGTGGATTCTTG
GAACTCCTGCCGCTGATGTGTGGACCTCTATGGAAGCCGCTTCTGGCGAAGGATCTGCCGCTGGCGATCT
GGATGCTGCCACAGGCGATAGAGGACCTCAGGCTACCCTGTCTCAGACCCCAGCTGTTGGACCTTGGGGC
CCTCCAGGCAAAGAAAGCTCCGTGAAGAGAACATTCCCCGAGGACGAGAGCAGCAGCAGAGGCGCGCCGG
AAGATCAAGTTGATCCAAGATTGATTGATGGCAAGGGCGGATCTCTGGAGGTGCTGTTCCAGGGACCAGG
CGGAAGCGGCAATCCCGGCGGCGATCTGGCCCCCCAGATGCTGCGCGAGCTGCAGGAGACCAATGCCGCC
CTGCAGGACGTGCGCGAGCTGCTGCGCCACCGCGTGAAGGAGATCACCTTCCTGAAGAACACCGTGATGG
AGTGCGACGCCTGCGGTATGCAGCCCTCTAGAGGCTCCGGCTCCATCATCCCAGTTGAGGAGGAGAACCC
GGACTTCTGGAACCGCGAGGCAGCCGAGGCCCTGGGTGCCGCCAAGAAGCTGCAGCCTGCACAGACAGCC
GCCAAGAACCTCATCATCTTCCTGGGCGATGGGATGGGGGTGTCTACGGTGACAGCTGCCAGGATCCTAA
AAGGGCAGAAGAAGGACAAACTGGGGCCTGAGATACCCCTGGCCATGGACCGCTTCCCATATGTGGCTCT
GTCCAAGACATACAATGTAGACAAACATGTGCCAGACAGTGGAGCCACAGCCACGGCCTACCTGTGCGGG
GTCAAGGGCAACTTCCAGACCATTGGCTTGAGTGCAGCCGCCCGCTTTAACCAGTGCAACACGACACGCG
GCAACGAGGTCATCTCCGTGATGAATCGGGCCAAGAAAGCAGGGAAGTCAGTGGGAGTGGTAACCACCAC
ACGAGTGCAGCACGCCTCGCCAGCCGGCACCTACGCCCACACGGTGAACCGCAACTGGTACTCGGACGCC
GACGTGCCTGCCTCGGCCCGCCAGGAGGGGTGCCAGGACATCGCTACGCAGCTCATCTCCAACATGGACA
TTGACGTGATCCTAGGTGGAGGCCGAAAGTACATGTTTCGCATGGGAACCCCAGACCCTGAGTACCCAGA
TGACTACAGCCAAGGTGGGACCAGGCTGGACGGGAAGAATCTGGTGCAGGAATGGCTGGCGAAGCGCCAG
GGTGCCCGGTATGTGTGGAACCGCACTGAGCTCATGCAGGCTTCCCTGGACCCGTCTGTGACCCATCTCA
TGGGTCTCTTTGAGCCTGGAGACATGAAATACGAGATCCACCGAGACTCCACACTGGACCCCTCCCTGAT
GGAGATGACAGAGGCTGCCCTGCGCCTGCTGAGCAGGAACCCCCGCGGCTTCTTCCTCTTCGTGGAGGGT
GGTCGCATCGACCATGGTCATCATGAAAGCAGGGCTTACCGGGCACTGACTGAGACGATCATGTTCGACG
ACGCCATTGAGAGGGCGGGCCAGCTCACCAGCGAGGAGGACACGCTGAGCCTCGTCACTGCCGACCACTC
CCACGTCTTCTCCTTCGGAGGCTACCCCCTGCGAGGGAGCTCCATCTTCGGGCTGGCCCCTGGCAAGGCC
CGGGACAGGAAGGCCTACACGGTCCTCCTATACGGAAACGGTCCAGGCTATGTGCTCAAGGACGGCGCCC
GGCCGGATGTTACCGAGAGCGAGAGCGGGAGCCCCGAGTATCGGCAGCAGTCAGCAGTGCCCCTGGACGA
AGAGACCCACGCAGGCGAGGACGTGGCGGTGTTCGCGCGCGGCCCGCAGGCGCACCTGGTTCACGGCGTG
CAGGAGCAGACCTTCATAGCGCACGTCATGGCCTTCGCCGCCTGCCTGGAGCCCTACACCGCCTGCGACC
TGGCGCCCCCCGCCGGCACCACCGACGCCGCGCACCCGGGTGGCGGAGGACTGAACGACATCTTCGAGGC
TCAGAAAATCGAATGGCACGAACATCACCATCACCATCACCATCACCATTAAGGCCGGCCTGTAGTCACT
GGCACAACGCGTTACCCGGTAAGCCAATCGGGTATACACGGTCGTCATACTGCAGACAGGGTTCTTCTAC
TTTGCAAGATAGTCTTGAGTAGTAAAATAAATAGATAGAGAAAATCAGCCTCGACTGTGCCTTCTAGTTG
CCAGCCATCTGTTGTTTGCCCCTCCCCCGTGCCTTCCTTGACCCTGGAAGGTGCCACTCCCACTGTCCTT
TCCTAATAAAATGAGGAAATTGCATCACAACACTCAACCCTATCTCGGTCTATTCTTTTGATTTATAAGG
GATTTTGCCGATTTCGGCCTATTGGTTAAAAAATGAGCTGATTTAACAAAAATTTAACGCGAATTAATTC
TGTGGAATGTGTGTCAGTTAGGGTGTGGAAAGTCCCCAGGCTCCCCAGCAGGCAGAAGTATGCAAAGCAT
GCATCTCAATTAGTCAGCAACCAGGTGTGGAAAGTCCCCAGGCTCCCCAGCAGGCAGAAGTATGCAAAGC
ATGCATCTCAATTAGTCAGCAACCATAGTCCCGCCCCTAACTCCGCCCATCCCGCCCCTAACTCCGCCCA
GTTCCGCCCATTCTCCGCCCCATGGCTGACTAATTTTTTTTATTTATGCAGAGGCCGAGGCCGCCTCTGC
CTCTGAGCTATTCCAGAAGTAGTGAGGAGGCTTTTTTGGAGGCCTAGGCTTTTGCAAAAAGCTCCCGGGA
GCTTGTATATCCATTTTCGGATCTGATCAGCACGTGTTGACAATTAATCATCGGCATAGTATATCGGCAT
AGTATAATACGACAAGGTGAGGAACTAAACCATGACCGAGTACAAGCCCACGGTGCGCCTCGCCACCCGC
GACGACGTCCCCAGGGCCGTACGCACCCTCGCCGCCGCGTTCGCCGACTACCCCGCCACGCGCCACACCG
TCGATCCGGACCGCCACATCGAGCGGGTCACCGAGCTGCAAGAACTCTTCCTCACGCGCGTCGGGCTCGA
CATCGGCAAGGTGTGGGTCGCGGACGACGGCGCCGCGGTGGCGGTCTGGACCACGCCGGAGAGCGTCGAA
GCGGGGGCGGTGTTCGCCGAGATCGGCCCGCGCATGGCCGAGTTGAGCGGTTCCCGGCTGGCCGCGCAGC
AACAGATGGAAGGCCTCCTGGCGCCGCACCGGCCCAAGGAGCCCGCGTGGTTCCTGGCCACCGTCGGCGT
CTCGCCCGACCACCAGGGCAAGGGTCTGGGCAGCGCCGTCGTGCTCCCCGGAGTGGAGGCGGCCGAGCGC
GCCGGGGTGCCCGCCTTCCTGGAGACATCCGCGCCCCGCAACCTCCCCTTCTACGAGCGGCTCGGCTTCA
CCGTCACCGCCGACGTCGAGGTGCCCGAAGGACCGCGCACCTGGTGCATGACCCGCAAGCCCGGTGCCTG
ACACGTGCTACGAGATTTCGATTCCACCGCCGCCTTCTATGAAAGGTTGGGCTTCGGAATCGTTTTCCGG
GACGCCGGCTGGATGATCCTCCAGCGCGGGGATCTCATGCTGGAGTTCTTCGCCCACCCCAACTTGTTTA
TTGCAGCTTATAATGGTTACAAATAAAGCAATAGCATCACAAATTTCACAAATAAAGCATTTTTTTCACT
GCATTCTAGTTGTGGTTTGTCCAAACTCATCAATGTATCTTATCATGTCTGTATACCGTCGACCTCTAGC
TAGAGCTTGGCGTAATCATGGTCATTACCAATGCTTAATCAGTGAGGCACCTATCTCAGCGATCTGTCTA
TTTCGTTCATCCATAGTTGCCTGACTCCCCGTCGTGTAGATAACTACGATACGGGAGGGCTTACCATCTG
GCCCCAGCGCTGCGATGATACCGCGAGAACCACGCTCACCGGCTCCGGATTTATCAGCAATAAACCAGCC
AGCCGGAAGGGCCGAGCGCAGAAGTGGTCCTGCAACTTTATCCGCCTCCATCCAGTCTATTAATTGTTGC
CGGGAAGCTAGAGTAAGTAGTTCGCCAGTTAATAGTTTGCGCAACGTTGTTGCCATCGCTACAGGCATCG
TGGTGTCACGCTCGTCGTTTGGTATGGCTTCATTCAGCTCCGGTTCCCAACGATCAAGGCGAGTTACATG
ATCCCCCATGTTGTGCAAAAAAGCGGTTAGCTCCTTCGGTCCTCCGATCGTTGTCAGAAGTAAGTTGGCC
GCAGTGTTATCACTCATGGTTATGGCAGCACTGCATAATTCTCTTACTGTCATGCCATCCGTAAGATGCT
TTTCTGTGACTGGTGAGTACTCAACCAAGTCATTCTGAGAATAGTGTATGCGGCGACCGAGTTGCTCTTG
CCCGGCGTCAATACGGGATAATACCGCGCCACATAGCAGAACTTTAAAAGTGCTCATCATTGGAAAACGT
TCTTCGGGGCGAAAACTCTCAAGGATCTTACCGCTGTTGAGATCCAGTTCGATGTAACCCACTCGTGCAC
CCAACTGATCTTCAGCATCTTTTACTTTCACCAGCGTTTCTGGGTGAGCAAAAACAGGAAGGCAAAATGC
CGCAAAAAAGGGAATAAGGGCGACACGGAAATGTTGAATACTCATATTCTTCCTT
Features (pLannotate 1.2.2; 24 found; start..end, strand, type, name):
    119..143     -  CDS            KanR (fragment): aminoglycoside phosphotransferase; aph(3')-Ia; confers resistance to kanamycin
    254..842     +  rep_origin     ori: high-copy-number ColE1/pMB1/pBR322/pUC origin of replication
   1067..1084    +  terminator     rrnB T2 terminator (fragment): transcription terminator T2 from the E. coli rrnB gene
   1109..1128    -  CDS            lacZα (fragment): LacZα fragment of β-galactosidase; lacZ fragment
   1584..1600    +  protein_bind   lac operator: The lac repressor binds to the lac operator to inhibit transcription in E. coli. This inhibition can be relieved by adding lactose or isopropyl-β-D-thiogalactopyranoside (IPTG). lac repressor encoded by lacI
   1843..2146    +  enhancer       CMV enhancer: human cytomegalovirus immediate early enhancer
   2147..2350    +  promoter       CMV promoter: human cytomegalovirus (CMV) immediate early promoter
   2486..2529    +  intron         CMV intron (fragment): modified intron A from human cytomegalovirus
   2581..2599    +  promoter       SP6 promoter: promoter for bacteriophage SP6 RNA polymerase
   2603..2640    +  CDS            IgH signal sequence (fragment): signal sequence from the mouse immunoglobulin heavy chain variable region
   2719..4050    +  CDS            FCAMR (fragment): FCAMR_HUMAN - Experimental evidence at protein level: Swiss-Prot protein existence level 1. Functions as a receptor for the Fc fragment of IgA and IgM. Binds IgA and IgM with high affinity and mediates their endocytosis. May function in the immune response to microbes mediated by IgA and IgM. From Homo sapiens (Human).
   4147..4326    +  CDS            Comp (fragment): COMP_RAT - Experimental evidence at protein level: Swiss-Prot protein existence level 1. May play a role in the structural integrity of cartilage via its interaction with other extracellular matrix proteins such as the collagens and fibronectin. Can mediate the interaction of chondrocytes with the cartilage extracellular matrix through interaction with cell surface integrin receptors. Could play a role in the pathogenesis of osteoarthritis. Potent suppressor of apoptosis in both primary chondrocytes and transformed cells. Suppresses apoptosis by blocking the activation of caspase-3 and by indu
   4314..5766    +  CDS            SEAP (fragment): secreted alkaline phosphatase from human placenta The natural enzyme has a C-terminal transmembrane sequence that is replaced by a GPI anchor.
   5791..5832    +  CDS            AviTag™ (fragment): peptide tag that allows for enzymatic biotinylation
   5836..5859    +  CDS            8xHis: 8xHis affinity tag
   6005..6116    +  polyA_signal   bGH poly(A) signal: bovine growth hormone polyadenylation signal
   6117..6225    +  rep_origin     f1 ori (fragment): f1 bacteriophage origin of replication; arrow indicates direction of (+) strand synthesis
   6239..6568    +  promoter       SV40 promoter: SV40 enhancer and early promoter
   6616..6663    +  promoter       EM7 promoter: synthetic bacterial promoter&nbsp
   6682..7281    +  CDS            PuroR (fragment): puromycin N-acetyltransferase; pac from Streptomyces; confers resistance to puromycin
   7291..7416    +  CDS            ble (fragment): BLE_KLEPN - Experimental evidence at protein level: Swiss-Prot protein existence level 1. Binding protein with a strong affinity to the bleomycin family of antibiotics. Binds to CL990; an antimitotic-antibiotic compound. From Klebsiella pneumoniae.
   7411..7532    +  polyA_signal   SV40 poly(A) signal: SV40 polyadenylation signal
   7585..8445    -  CDS            AmpR: β-lactamase; bla; confers resistance to ampicillin, carbenicillin, and related antibiotics
   8448..89      -  promoter       AmpR promoter (fragment) (across the origin): bla
