[The description below was written by a language model from this plasmid's Addgene catalogue record and pLannotate feature annotations shown in this document.]
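Description:
pD649-HAsp-FCAMR-COMP5AP-AviTag-9xHis is a high-copy mammalian expression plasmid built on the pD649 backbone for producing a secreted, tagged form of the extracellular domain of human FCAMR, the Fc receptor for IgA and IgM. It replicates in E. coli from a ColE1/pUC-type origin and is selected with ampicillin through a full-length β-lactamase gene. The annotated sequence also contains a mammalian selection cassette in which an SV40 early promoter, paired with a bacterial EM7 promoter, drives a puromycin N-acetyltransferase gene ending in an SV40 polyadenylation signal. Short matches to KanR, lacZα, ble and the f1 origin are only fragments and are probably backbone remnants rather than functional parts. The depositor notes that some plasmids in this collection may carry an IS4-like transposase upstream of the CMV promoter; the feature table shows no such element in this sequence.

The expression unit uses the CMV enhancer and immediate early promoter, followed by a fragment of CMV intron A and an SP6 promoter that also serves as a sequencing primer site. The open reading frame begins with a signal sequence: the plasmid name suggests an HA-derived leader, although the annotation tool matched part of it to a mouse IgH signal sequence. The FCAMR ectodomain follows, cloned between preserved restriction sites. Downstream lie a segment of rat cartilage oligomeric matrix protein (COMP), whose coiled coil assembles into pentamers, then human placental alkaline phosphatase, an AviTag for enzymatic biotinylation and a polyhistidine tag, ending at a bGH polyadenylation signal. The pentameric alkaline phosphatase fusion is secreted from transfected cells. It provides a high-avidity, enzymatically detectable binding reagent suited to screening for weak interactions between cell-surface proteins, as in the human IgSF interactome study with which the plasmid is associated.
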