Addgene plasmid #157423: pD649-HAsp-FCAMR-COMP5AP-AviTag-9xHis
Purpose: Mammalian expression of cell-surface protein extracellular domain fused to COMP5AP-AviTag-9xHis. Protein is secreted from cells.
Depositing lab: Chris Garcia. Depositing organization: Stanford University. Publication: A Human IgSF Cell-Surface Interactome Reveals a Complex Network of Protein-Protein Interactions. Wojtowicz WM, Vielmetter J, Fernandes RA, Siepe DH, Eastman CL, Chisholm GB, Cox S, Klock H, Anderson PW, Rue SM, Miller JJ, Glaser SM, Bragstad ML, Vance J, Lam AW, Lesley SA, Zinn K, Garcia KC. Cell. 2020 Aug 20;182(4):1027-1043.e17. doi: 10.1016/j.cell.2020.07.025. PubMed 32822567.
Backbone
  Vector backbone: pD649
  Backbone size w/o insert (bp): 7153
  Vector type: Mammalian Expression
Growth in bacteria
  Bacterial resistance: Ampicillin, 100 μg/mL
  Growth temperature: 37°C
  Growth strain: DH5alpha
  Copy number: High Copy
Gene/Insert
  Gene/Insert name: FCAMR
  Species: H. sapiens (human)
  Insert size (bp): 1302
  Entrez Gene: FCAMR (a.k.a. FCA/MR, FKSG87)
  Promoter: CMV/SP6
  Tag / fusion protein: COMP5AP-AviTag-9xHis (C terminal on backbone)
  Cloning method: Restriction Enzyme; 5′ cloning site GCGGCCGC (not destroyed); 3′ cloning site GGCGCGCC (not destroyed)
  Sequencing primers: 5′ ATTTAGGTGACACTATAG; 3′ CGTCGCACTCCATCACGGTG
Resource information
  A portion of this plasmid was derived from a plasmid made by: synthesis by ThermoFisher
Terms and licenses: Academic/Nonprofit Terms; Industry Terms: Not Available to Industry
Depositor comments: Some plasmids in this collection may have an IS4-like element ISVsa5 family transposase upstream of the CMV promoter.
How to cite: pD649-HAsp-FCAMR-COMP5AP-AviTag-9xHis was a gift from Chris Garcia (Addgene plasmid # 157423 ; http://n2t.net/addgene:157423 ; RRID:Addgene_157423)
