>Addgene plasmid #157423 | pD649-HAsp-FCAMR-COMP5AP-AviTag-9xHis | depositor partial sequence | sequence record 303956 | insert (extracellular domain)
TTGCCTCAGAAAAGACCCCATCCTAGATGGCTGTGGGAGGGCTCTCTGCCCAGCAGAACACATCTGAGAG
CCATGGGCACACTGCGGCCTTCTAGTCCTCTGTGTTGGCGGGAAGAGAGCAGCTTCGCCGCTCCTAATAG
CCTGAAGGGCAGCAGACTGGTGTCTGGCGAACCTGGCGGAGCCGTGACAATCCAGTGTCACTATGCCCCT
AGCAGCGTGAACCGGCACCAGAGAAAGTACTGGTGCAGACTGGGCCCTCCTCGGTGGATCTGTCAGACCA
TCGTGTCCACCAACCAGTACACCCACCACCGGTACAGAGACAGAGTGGCCCTGACCGACTTTCCTCAGAG
GGGCCTGTTTGTCGTGCGGCTGTCTCAGCTGTCCCCTGACGATATCGGCTGCTACCTGTGTGGCATCGGC
AGCGAGAACAATATGCTGTTCCTGAGCATGAACCTGACCATCAGCGCCGGACCTGCCAGCACACTTCCTA
CAGCTACACCAGCTGCCGGGGAGCTGACCATGAGAAGCTATGGAACAGCCTCTCCTGTGGCCAACAGATG
GACCCCTGGCACCACACAGACACTCGGACAGGGAACTGCCTGGGACACAGTGGCTTCTACACCAGGCACC
AGCAAGACAACAGCCAGCGCCGAGGGAAGAAGAACACCTGGCGCTACAAGACCTGCCGCTCCTGGAACAG
GATCTTGGGCCGAGGGATCTGTGAAAGCCCCTGCTCCTATTCCTGAGAGCCCACCTAGCAAGAGCCGGTC
CATGAGCAATACCACCGAAGGCGTGTGGGAAGGCACCAGATCCAGCGTGACCAATAGAGCCAGAGCCAGC
AAGGATCGGAGAGAGATGACCACCACCAAGGCCGACAGACCCCGCGAGGATATTGAAGGCGTTAGAATCG
CCCTGGACGCCGCCAAGAAAGTGCTGGGAACAATCGGACCTCCTGCTCTGGTGTCCGAAACACTGGCCTG
GGAGATTCTGCCTCAGGCCACACCTGTGTCCAAGCAGCAGTCTCAGGGCAGCATCGGCGAAACAACACCA
GCCGCTGGAATGTGGACACTGGGAACCCCTGCTGCCGACGTGTGGATTCTTGGAACTCCTGCCGCTGATG
TGTGGACCTCTATGGAAGCCGCTTCTGGCGAAGGATCTGCCGCTGGCGATCTGGATGCTGCCACAGGCGA
TAGAGGACCTCAGGCTACCCTGTCTCAGACCCCAGCTGTTGGACCTTGGGGCCCTCCAGGCAAAGAAAGC
TCCGTGAAGAGAACATTCCCCGAGGACGAGAGCAGCAGCAGA
